>Addgene plasmid #81681 | pDONR223_MAP2K4_p.S184L | addgene full sequence | sequence record 167969 | Addgene NGS Result
CGTAGAAAAGATCAAAGGATCTTCTTGAGATCCTTTTTTTCTGCGCGTAATCTGCTGCTTGCAAACAAAA
AAACCACCGCTACCAGCGGTGGTTTGTTTGCCGGATCAAGAGCTACCAACTCTTTTTCCGAAGGTAACTG
GCTTCAGCAGAGCGCAGATACCAAATACTGTTCTTCTAGTGTAGCCGTAGTTAGGCCACCACTTCAAGAA
CTCTGTAGCACCGCCTACATACCTCGCTCTGCTAATCCTGTTACCAGTGGCTGCTGCCAGTGGCGATAAG
TCGTGTCTTACCGGGTTGGACTCAAGACGATAGTTACCGGATAAGGCGCAGCGGTCGGGCTGAACGGGGG
GTTCGTGCACACAGCCCAGCTTGGAGCGAACGACCTACACCGAACTGAGATACCTACAGCGTGAGCTATG
AGAAAGCGCCACGCTTCCCGAAGGGAGAAAGGCGGACAGGTATCCGGTAAGCGGCAGGGTCGGAACAGGA
GAGCGCACGAGGGAGCTTCCAGGGGGAAACGCCTGGTATCTTTATAGTCCTGTCGGGTTTCGCCACCTCT
GACTTGAGCGTCGATTTTTGTGATGCTCGTCAGGGGGGCGGAGCCTATGGAAAAACGCCAGCAACGCGGC
CTTTTTACGGTTCCTGGCCTTTTGCTGGCCTTTTGCTCACATGTTCTTTCCTGCGTTATCCCCTGATTCT
GTGGATAACCGTATTACCGCCTTTGAGTGAGCTGATACCGCTCGCCGCAGCCGAACGACCGAGCGCAGCG
AGTCAGTGAGCGAGGAAGCGGAAGAGCGCCCAATACGCAAACCGCCTCTCCCCGCGCGTTGGCCGATTCA
TTAATGCAGCTGGCACGACAGGTTTCCCGACTGGAAAGCGGGCAGTGAGCGCAACGCAATTAATACGCGT
ACCGCTAGCCAGGAAGAGTTTGTAGAAACGCAAAAAGGCCATCCGTCAGGATGGCCTTCTGCTTAGTTTG
ATGCCTGGCAGTTTATGGCGGGCGTCCTGCCCGCCACCCTCCGGGCCGTTGCTTCACAACGTTCAAATCC
GCTCCCGGCGGATTTGTCCTACTCAGGAGAGCGTTCACCGACAAACAACAGATAAAACGAAAGGCCCAGT
CTTCCGACTGAGCCTTTCGTTTTATTTGATGCCTGGCAGTTCCCTACTCTCGCGTTAACGCTAGCATGGA
TGTTTTCCCAGTCACGACGTTGTAAAACGACGGCCAGTCTTAAGCTCGGGCCCCAAATAATGATTTTATT
TTGACTGATAGTGACCTGTTCGTTGCAACAAATTGATGAGCAATGCTTTTTTATAATGCCAACTTTGTAC
AAAAAAGTTGGCACCATGGCGGCTCCGAGCCCGAGCGGCGGCGGCGGCTCCGGGGGCGGCAGCGGCAGCG
GCACCCCCGGCCCCGTAGGGTCCCCGGCGCCAGGCCACCCGGCCGTCAGCAGCATGCAGGGTAAACGCAA
AGCACTGAAGTTGAATTTTGCAAATCCACCTTTCAAATCTACAGCAAGGTTTACTCTGAATCCCAATCCT
ACAGGAGTTCAAAACCCACACATAGAGAGACTGAGAACACACAGCATTGAGTCATCAGGAAAACTGAAGA
TCTCCCCTGAACAACACTGGGATTTCACTGCAGAGGACTTGAAAGACCTTGGAGAAATTGGACGAGGAGC
TTATGGTTCTGTCAACAAAATGGTCCACAAACCAAGTGGGCAAATAATGGCAGTTAAAAGAATTCGGTCA
ACAGTGGATGAAAAAGAACAAAAACAACTTCTTATGGATTTGGATGTAGTAATGCGGAGTAGTGATTGCC
CATACATTGTTCAGTTTTATGGTGCACTCTTCAGAGAGGGTGACTGTTGGATCTGTATGGAACTCATGTC
TACCTTGTTTGATAAGTTTTACAAATATGTATATAGTGTATTAGATGATGTTATTCCAGAAGAAATTTTA
GGCAAAATCACTTTAGCAACTGTGAAAGCACTAAACCACTTAAAAGAAAACTTGAAAATTATTCACAGAG
ATATCAAACCTTCCAATATTCTTCTGGACAGAAGTGGAAATATTAAGCTCTGTGACTTCGGCATCAGTGG
ACAGCTTGTGGACTCTATTGCCAAGACAAGAGATGCTGGCTGTAGGCCATACATGGCACCTGAAAGAATA
GACCCAAGCGCATCACGACAAGGATATGATGTCCGCTCTGATGTCTGGAGTTTGGGGATCACATTGTATG
AGTTGGCCACAGGCCGATTTCCTTATCCAAAGTGGAATAGTGTATTTGATCAACTAACACAAGTCGTGAA
AGGAGATCCTCCGCAGCTGAGTAATTCTGAGGAAAGGGAATTCTCCCCGAGTTTCATCAACTTTGTCAAC
TTGTGCCTTACGAAGGATGAATCCAAAAGGCCAAAGTATAAAGAGCTTCTGAAACATCCCTTTATTTTGA
TGTATGAAGAACGTGCCGTTGAGGTCGCATGCTATGTTTGTAAAATCCTGGATCAAATGCCAGCTACTCC
CAGCTCTCCCATGTATGTCGATTGATTGCCAACTTTCTTGTACAAAGTTGGCATTATAAGAAAGCATTGC
TTATCAATTTGTTGCAACGAACAGGTCACTATCAGTCAAAATAAAATCATTATTTGCCATCCAGCTGATA
TCCCCTATAGTGAGTCGTATTACATGGTCATAGCTGTTTCCTGGCAGCTCTGGCCCGTGTCTCAAAATCT
CTGATGTTACATTGCACAAGATAAAAATATATCATCATGCCTCCTCTAGACCAGCCAGGACAGAAATGCC
TCGACTTCGCTGCTACCCAAGGTTGCCGGGTGACGCACACCGTGGAAACGGATGAAGGCACGAACCCAGT
GGACATAAGCCTGTTCGGTTCGTAAGCTGTAATGCAAGTAGCGTATGCGCTCACGCAACTGGTCCAGAAC
CTTGACCGAACGCAGCGGTGGTAACGGCGCAGTGGCGGTTTTCATGGCTTGTTATGACTGTTTTTTTGGG
GTACAGTCTATGCCTCGGGCATCCAAGCAGCAAGCGCGTTACGCCGTGGGTCGATGTTTGATGTTATGGA
GCAGCAACGATGTTACGCAGCAGGGCAGTCGCCCTAAAACAAAGTTAAACATTATGAGGGAAGCGGTGAT
CGCCGAAGTATCGACTCAACTATCAGAGGTAGTTGGCGTCATCGAGCGCCATCTCGAACCGACGTTGCTG
GCCGTACATTTGTACGGCTCCGCAGTGGATGGCGGCCTGAAGCCACACAGTGATATTGATTTGCTGGTTA
CGGTGACCGTAAGGCTTGATGAAACAACGCGGCGAGCTTTGATCAACGACCTTTTGGAAACTTCGGCTTC
CCCTGGAGAGAGCGAGATTCTCCGCGCTGTAGAAGTCACCATTGTTGTGCACGACGACATCATTCCGTGG
CGTTATCCAGCTAAGCGCGAACTGCAATTTGGAGAATGGCAGCGCAATGACATTCTTGCAGGTATCTTCG
AGCCAGCCACGATCGACATTGATCTGGCTATCTTGCTGACAAAAGCAAGAGAACATAGCGTTGCCTTGGT
AGGTCCAGCGGCGGAGGAACTCTTTGATCCGGTTCCTGAACAGGATCTATTTGAGGCGCTAAATGAAACC
TTAACGCTATGGAACTCGCCGCCCGACTGGGCTGGCGATGAGCGAAATGTAGTGCTTACGTTGTCCCGCA
TTTGGTACAGCGCAGTAACCGGCAAAATCGCGCCGAAGGATGTCGCTGCCGACTGGGCAATGGAGCGCCT
GCCGGCCCAGTATCAGCCCGTCATACTTGAAGCTAGACAGGCTTATCTTGGACAAGAAGAAGATCGCTTG
GCCTCGCGCGCAGATCAGTTGGAAGAATTTGTCCACTACGTGAAAGGCGAGATCACCAAGGTAGTCGGCA
AATAACCCTCGAGCCACCCATGACCAAAATCCCTTAACGTGAGTTACGCGTCGTTCCACTGAGCGTCAGA
CCC
Features (pLannotate 1.2.2; 12 found; start..end, strand, type, name):
     25..613     +  rep_origin     ori: high-copy-number ColE1/pMB1/pBR322/pUC origin of replication
    796..888     +  CDS            lacI (fragment): lac repressor; lacI; The lac repressor binds to the lac operator to inhibit transcription in E. coli. This inhibition can be relieved by adding lactose or isopropyl-β-D-thiogalactopyranoside (IPTG).
    943..970     -  terminator     rrnB T2 terminator: transcription terminator T2 from the E. coli rrnB gene
   1102..1145    +  terminator     rrnB T1 terminator: Escherichia coli rrnB; transcription terminator T1 from the E. coli rrnB gene
   1192..1228    -  CDS            lacZα (fragment): LacZα fragment of β-galactosidase; lacZ fragment
   1245..1340    +  protein_bind   attL3: mutant version of attL; recombination site for the Gateway® LR reaction LR Clonase™
   1346..2542    +  CDS            MAP2K4: MP2K4_HUMAN - Also known as JNKK1, MEK4, MKK4, PRKMK4, SEK1, SERK1, SKK1. Experimental evidence at protein level: Swiss-Prot protein existence level 1. Dual specificity protein kinase which acts as an essential component of the MAP kinase signal transduction pathway. Essential component of the stress-activated protein kinase/c-Jun N-terminal kinase (SAP/JNK) signaling pathway. With MAP2K7/MKK7, is the one of the only known kinase to directly activate the stress-activated protein kinase/c-Jun N-terminal kinases MAPK8/JNK1, MAPK9/JNK2 and MAPK10/JNK3. MAP2K4/MKK4 and MAP2K7/MKK7 both activate th
   2550..2645    -  protein_bind   attL3: mutant version of attL; recombination site for the Gateway® LR reaction LR Clonase™
   2664..2682    -  promoter       T7 promoter: promoter for bacteriophage T7 RNA polymerase
   2872..2895    +  promoter       Pc promoter (fragment): intI1 (promoter lies within the coding sequence); class 1 integron promoter
   3071..3127    +  CDS            GmR (fragment): gentamycin acetyltransferase; aacC1; confers resistance to gentamycin
   3134..3925    +  CDS            SmR: aminoglycoside adenylyltransferase (Murphy, 1985); aadA; confers resistance to spectinomycin and streptomycin
