[The description below was written by a language model from this plasmid's Addgene catalogue record and pLannotate feature annotations shown in this document.]
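Description:
pDONR223_MAP2K4_p.S184L is a Gateway entry clone built on the Invitrogen pDONR223 backbone and carrying the human MAP2K4 open reading frame with the S184L substitution. It belongs to the Target Accelerator Plasmid Collection, a set of wild-type and cancer-associated variant ORFs assembled for systematic functional testing of rare tumour alleles. The plasmid is about 4 kb, replicates in E. coli at high copy from a ColE1/pUC-type origin, and is selected with spectinomycin through the aadA (SmR) aminoglycoside adenylyltransferase gene. That gene lies downstream of a fragment of the class 1 integron Pc promoter and a remnant of a gentamicin resistance gene. The short lacI and lacZα fragments in the annotation are likewise backbone remnants with no function.

The roughly 1.2 kb MAP2K4 coding sequence encodes MKK4/SEK1/JNKK1, a dual-specificity kinase in the stress-activated MAP kinase pathway that, with MKK7, directly activates the JNKs. It sits between two attL recombination sites; the automated annotation labels both as attL3. These sites allow the ORF to be moved by an LR Clonase reaction into any compatible Gateway destination vector. The clone is in the "closed" configuration, with a stop codon directly after the insert, so it yields native or N-terminally tagged protein but not C-terminal fusions. No promoter is recorded for the insert, so the plasmid is a shuttle and archival form, not an expression construct. The rrnB T1 and T2 terminators upstream insulate the cassette from read-through transcription. A T7 promoter lies just past the downstream attL site and points back toward the insert on the antisense strand. M13 primer sites flanking the cassette are used for sequence verification.
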