Addgene plasmid #81681: pDONR223_MAP2K4_p.S184L
Purpose: Gateway Donor vector containing MAP2K4, part of the Target Accelerator Plasmid Collection.
Depositing lab: Jesse Boehm & William Hahn & David Root. Depositing organization: Broad Institute. Publication: Systematic Functional Interrogation of Rare Cancer Variants Identifies Oncogenic Alleles. Kim E, Ilic N, Shrestha Y, Zou L, Kamburov A, Zhu C, Yang X, Lubonja R, Tran N, Nguyen C, Lawrence MS, Piccioni F, Bagul M, Doench JG, Chouinard CR, Wu X, Hogstrom L, Natoli T, Tamayo P, Horn H, Corsello SM, Lage K, Root DE, Subramanian A, Golub TR, Getz G, Boehm JS, Hahn WC. Cancer Discov. 2016 Jul;6(7):714-26. doi: 10.1158/2159-8290.CD-16-0160. Epub 2016 May 4. PubMed 27147599.
Backbone
  Vector backbone: pDONR223
  Backbone manufacturer: Invitrogen
  Backbone size w/o insert (bp): 2790
  Vector type: Gateway Entry vector
Growth in bacteria
  Bacterial resistance: Spectinomycin, 50 μg/mL
  Growth temperature: 37°C
  Growth strain: DH5alpha
  Copy number: High Copy
Gene/Insert
  Gene/Insert name: MAP2K4 (alt name: NM_003010.3)
  Species: H. sapiens (human)
  Mutation: S184L
  Entrez Gene: MAP2K4 (a.k.a. JNKK, JNKK1, MAPKK4, MEK4, MKK4, PRKMK4, SAPKK-1, SAPKK1, SEK1, SERK1, SKK1)
  Promoter: None
  Cloning method: Gateway Cloning
  Sequencing primers: 5′ M13pUC-fwd; 3′ M13-Rev
Terms and licenses: Academic/Nonprofit Terms; Industry Terms: Not Available to Industry
Depositor comments: Closed state: stop codon immediately follows insert
How to cite: pDONR223_MAP2K4_p.S184L was a gift from Jesse Boehm & William Hahn & David Root (Addgene plasmid # 81681 ; http://n2t.net/addgene:81681 ; RRID:Addgene_81681)
