>Addgene plasmid #81681 | pDONR223_MAP2K4_p.S184L | depositor partial sequence | sequence record 155000 | Insert sequence
ATGGCGGCTCCGAGCCCGAGCGGCGGCGGCGGCTCCGGGGGCGGCAGCGGCAGCGGCACCCCCGGCCCCG
TAGGGTCCCCGGCGCCAGGCCACCCGGCCGTCAGCAGCATGCAGGGTAAACGCAAAGCACTGAAGTTGAA
TTTTGCAAATCCACCTTTCAAATCTACAGCAAGGTTTACTCTGAATCCCAATCCTACAGGAGTTCAAAAC
CCACACATAGAGAGACTGAGAACACACAGCATTGAGTCATCAGGAAAACTGAAGATCTCCCCTGAACAAC
ACTGGGATTTCACTGCAGAGGACTTGAAAGACCTTGGAGAAATTGGACGAGGAGCTTATGGTTCTGTCAA
CAAAATGGTCCACAAACCAAGTGGGCAAATAATGGCAGTTAAAAGAATTCGGTCAACAGTGGATGAAAAA
GAACAAAAACAACTTCTTATGGATTTGGATGTAGTAATGCGGAGTAGTGATTGCCCATACATTGTTCAGT
TTTATGGTGCACTCTTCAGAGAGGGTGACTGTTGGATCTGTATGGAACTCATGTCTACCTTGTTTGATAA
GTTTTACAAATATGTATATAGTGTATTAGATGATGTTATTCCAGAAGAAATTTTAGGCAAAATCACTTTA
GCAACTGTGAAAGCACTAAACCACTTAAAAGAAAACTTGAAAATTATTCACAGAGATATCAAACCTTCCA
ATATTCTTCTGGACAGAAGTGGAAATATTAAGCTCTGTGACTTCGGCATCAGTGGACAGCTTGTGGACTC
TATTGCCAAGACAAGAGATGCTGGCTGTAGGCCATACATGGCACCTGAAAGAATAGACCCAAGCGCATCA
CGACAAGGATATGATGTCCGCTCTGATGTCTGGAGTTTGGGGATCACATTGTATGAGTTGGCCACAGGCC
GATTTCCTTATCCAAAGTGGAATAGTGTATTTGATCAACTAACACAAGTCGTGAAAGGAGATCCTCCGCA
GCTGAGTAATTCTGAGGAAAGGGAATTCTCCCCGAGTTTCATCAACTTTGTCAACTTGTGCCTTACGAAG
GATGAATCCAAAAGGCCAAAGTATAAAGAGCTTCTGAAACATCCCTTTATTTTGATGTATGAAGAACGTG
CCGTTGAGGTCGCATGCTATGTTTGTAAAATCCTGGATCAAATGCCAGCTACTCCCAGCTCTCCCATGTA
TGTCGAT
